>Addgene plasmid #74648 | JARID1BA | depositor partial sequence | sequence record 140909 | insert
ATGGGCCACCATCATCATCATCATTCTTCTGGTGTAGATCTGGGTACCGAGAACCTGTACTTCCAATCCA
TGTTCCTGCCTCCACCCGAGTGCCCGGTCTTCGAACCCAGCTGGGAAGAGTTCGCGGACCCCTTCGCTTT
CATCCACAAGATCCGGCCCATAGCCGAGCAGACTGGCATCTGTAAGGTGCGGCCGCCGCCGGATTGGCAG
CCACCATTTGCATGTGATGTTGATAAACTTCATTTTACGCCACGTATCCAGAGACTGAATGAATTGGAGG
CCCAAACTCGTGTAAAATTGGGCGGCGGGGGCGCCAGGGACTATACCCTCCGTACTTTTGGGGAAATGGC
AGATGCGTTCAAATCTGATTACTTCAACATGCCAGTCCATATGGTCCCCACAGAGCTTGTTGAGAAAGAA
TTTTGGAGACTAGTAAGCACTATTGAGGAGGATGTCACAGTGGAATATGGAGCTGACATTGCCTCAAAGG
AATTTGGCAGTGGCTTTCCTGTCCGAGATGGGAAAATCAAACTCTCACCTGAGGAAGAGGAGTATCTTGA
TAGTGGCTGGAATTTGAACAACATGCCAGTGATGGAGCAGTCTGTCCTTGCACATATTACTGCTGATATA
TGTGGCATGAAACTTCCTTGGTTGTATGTGGGAATGTGCTTTTCTTCATTCTGTTGGCACATTGAAGACC
ACTGGAGCTATTCAATTAACTACTTGCACTGGGGTGAGCCAAAAACCTGGTATGGAGTCCCAGGGTATGC
TGCTGAGCAGCTAGAAAATGTAATGAAGAAACTAGCTCCAGAACTCTTTGTGTCCCAGCCGGATCTCCTC
CATCAGCTTGTGACCATCATGAACCCCAATACCCTGATGACTCATGAAGTGCCTGTTTACCGAACTAATC
AGTGTGCTGGGGAGTTTGTGATTACATTTCCAAGAGCCTACCACAGTGGTTTTAACCAGGGTTTTAATTT
TGCTGAGGCTGTTAACTTCTGCACTGTTGATTGGCTGCCATTAGGCCGACAGTGTGTGGAGCATTATCGC
TTGCTTCATCGATATTGTGTGTTTTCCCATGATGAGATGATCTGCAAGATGGCTTCCAAGGCTGATGTAT
TAGATGTTGTAGTGGCTTCAACTGTTCAGAAAGACATGGCCATTATGATTGAGGATGAGAAAGCTTTAAG
AGAAACTGTCCGTAAATTGGGAGTGATTGATTCGGAAAGAATGGATTTTGAGCTGTTGCCAGATGATGAA
CGTCAGTGTGTAAAATGCAAAACTACATGCTTCATGTCTGCCATCTCCTGTTCTTGTAAACCTGGCCTTC
TTGTTTGCCTGCATCATGTAAAAGAATTGTGTTCCTGTCCTCCTTATAAATATAAATTGCGGTATAGGTA
CACGCTGGATGATCTCTACCCTATGATGAATGCATTGAAGCTTCGAGCAGAATCTTACAACGAATGGGCC
TTGAATGTGAATGAAGCTTTGGAGGCAAAGATCTGACAGTAAAGGTGGATACGGATCCGAATTCGAGCTC
CGTCGACAAGCTT
