>Addgene plasmid #74648 | JARID1BA | addgene partial sequence | sequence record 142146 | Polyhedrin-F 5'-AAATGATAACCATCTCGC-3'
TTTCGTACAGTTTTGTATAAAAAAACCTATAAATATTCCGGATTATTCATACCGTCCCACCATCGGGCGC
GGATCTCGGTCCGAAAACCATGGGCCACCATCATCATCATCATTCTTCTGGTGTAGATCTGGGTACCGAG
AACCTGTACTTCCAATCCATGTTCCTGCCTCCACCCGAGTGCCCGGTCTTCGAACCCAGCTGGGAAGAGT
TCGCGGACCCCTTCGCTTTCATCCACAAGATCCGGCCCATAGCCGAGCAGACTGGCATCTGTAAGGTGCG
GCCGCCGCCGGATTGGCAGCCACCATTTGCATGTGATGTTGATAAACTTCATTTTACGCCACGTATCCAG
AGACTGAATGAATTGGAGGCCCAAACTCGTGTAAAATTGGGCGGCGGGGGCGCCAGGGACTATACCCTCC
GTACTTTTGGGGAAATGGCAGATGCGTTCAAATCTGATTACTTCAACATGCCAGTCCATATGGTCCCCAC
AGAGCTTGTTGAGAAAGAATTTTGGAGACTAGTAAGCACTATTGAGGAGGATGTCACAGTGGAATATGGA
GCTGACATTGCCTCAAAGGAATTTGGCAGTGGCTTTCCTGTCCGAGATGGGAAAATCAAACTCTCACCTG
AGGAAGAGGAGTATCTTGATAGTGGCTGGAATTTGAACAACATGCCAGTGATGGAGCAGTCTGTCCTTGC
ACATATTACTGCTGATATATGTGGCATGAAACTTCCTTGGTTGTATGTGGGAATGTGCTTTTCTTCATTC
TGTTGGCACATTGAAGACCACTGGAGCTATTCAATTAACTACTTGCACTGG
