>Addgene plasmid #74648 | JARID1BA | addgene partial sequence | sequence record 142147 | SV40pA-R 5'-GAAATTTGTGATGCTATTGC-3'
ATAACAAGTTAACAACAACAAATTGCATTCATTTTATGTTTCAGGTTCAGGGGGAGGTGTGGGAGGTTTT
TTAAAGCAAGTAAAACCTCTACAAATGTGGTATGGCTGATTATGATCCTCTAGTACTTCTCGACAAGCTT
GTCGACGGAGCTCGAATTCGGATCCGTATCCACCTTTACTGTCAGATCTTTGCCTCCAAAGCTTCATTCA
CATTCAAGGCCCATTCGTTGTAAGATTCTGCTCGAAGCTTCAATGCATTCATCATAGGGTAGAGATCATC
CAGCGTGTACCTATACCGCAATTTATATTTATAAGGAGGACAGGAACACAATTCTTTTACATGATGCAGG
CAAACAAGAAGGCCAGGTTTACAAGAACAGGAGATGGCAGACATGAAGCATGTAGTTTTGCATTTTACAC
ACTGACGTTCATCATCTGGCAACAGCTCAAAATCCATTCTTTCCGAATCAATCACTCCCAATTTACGGAC
AGTTTCTCTTAAAGCTTTCTCATCCTCAATCATAATGGCCATGTCTTTCTGAACAGTTGAAGCCACTACA
ACATCTAATACATCAGCCTTGGAAGCCATCTTGCAGATCATCTCATCATGGGAAAACACACAATATCGAT
GAAGCAAGCGATAATGCTCCACACACTGTCGGCCTAATGGCAGCCAATCAACAGTGCAGAAGTTAACAGC
CTCAGCAAAATTAAAACCCTGGTTAAAACCACTGTGGTAGGCTCTTGGAAATGTAATCACAAACTCCCCA
GCACACTGATTAGTTCGGTAAACAGGCACTTCATGAGTCATCAGGGTATTGGGGTTCATGATGG
