[The description below was written by a language model from this plasmid's Addgene catalogue record.]
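Description:
JARID1BA is a baculovirus transfer plasmid built on the pFB-LIC-Bse backbone, a pFastBac-type vector adapted for ligation-independent cloning and used with the Bac-to-Bac system. In that system the expression cassette is moved from the transfer plasmid into a baculovirus genome carried as a bacmid in E. coli, and the resulting recombinant bacmid is used to generate virus for protein production in insect cells. The plasmid itself is maintained in E. coli as a high-copy construct under ampicillin selection. No feature table accompanies the record, so the origin of replication and other backbone elements are not individually documented here.

The insert is a roughly 1.55 kb fragment of human KDM5B (also known as JARID1B or PLU-1), a Jumonji/ARID-domain histone lysine demethylase. It is an engineered construct rather than the native coding sequence. The record describes it as a "Leu101-(Gly)4-Ala374 deletion mutant", which suggests that the region between Leu101 and Ala374 has been replaced by a four-glycine linker. The record also cautions that the insert may not be the full open reading frame, which is consistent with its size. Expression is driven by the polyhedrin (PH) promoter, a very strong late baculoviral promoter commonly used for high-level production in infected insect cells. The backbone supplies an N-terminal hexahistidine tag followed by a TEV protease site, which allows nickel-affinity purification and later removal of the tag. The stated purpose is to produce recombinant protein for structure determination.
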