Addgene plasmid #74648: JARID1BA
Purpose: Baculovirus expression for structure determination; may not be full ORF
Depositing lab: Nicola Burgess-Brown. Depositing organization: University of Oxford.
Backbone
  Vector backbone: pFB-LIC-Bse
  Vector type: Baculovirus
Growth in bacteria
  Bacterial resistance: Ampicillin, 100 μg/mL
  Growth temperature: 37°C
  Growth strain: DH5alpha
  Copy number: High Copy
Gene/Insert
  Gene/Insert name: JARID1BA (alt names: JARID1BA-c517; KDM5BJumonji, AT rich interactive domain 1B (RBP2-like); putative DNA/chromatin binding motif_)
  Species: H. sapiens (human)
  Insert size (bp): 1553
  Mutation: Leu101-(Gly)4-Ala374 deletion mutant
  Entrez Gene: KDM5B (a.k.a. CT31, JARID1B, MRT65, PLU-1, PLU1, PPP1R98, PUT1, RBBP2H1A, RBP2-H1)
  Promoter: PH
  Tag / fusion protein: His-6-TEV (N terminal on backbone)
  Cloning method: Ligation Independent Cloning
  Sequencing primers: 5′ Fbac-1; 3′ Fbac-2
Terms and licenses: Academic/Nonprofit Terms; Industry Terms: Not Available to Industry
Depositor comments: Baculovirus transfer vector (Bac-to-bac), N-terminal His-tag, TEV cleavable. gi|19923370
How to cite: JARID1BA was a gift from Nicola Burgess-Brown (Addgene plasmid # 74648 ; http://n2t.net/addgene:74648 ; RRID:Addgene_74648)
